>Addgene plasmid #185691 | pCAGGS SARS-CoV-2 Alpha Spike | addgene full sequence | sequence record 363799 | Addgene NGS Result
GTCGACATTGATTATTGACTAGTTATTAATAGTAATCAATTACGGGGTCATTAGTTCATAGCCCATATAT
GGAGTTCCGCGTTACATAACTTACGGTAAATGGCCCGCCTGGCTGACCGCCCAACGACCCCCGCCCATTG
ACGTCAATAATGACGTATGTTCCCATAGTAACGCCAATAGGGACTTTCCATTGACGTCAATGGGTGGAGT
ATTTACGGTAAACTGCCCACTTGGCAGTACATCAAGTGTATCATATGCCAAGTACGCCCCCTATTGACGT
CAATGACGGTAAATGGCCCGCCTGGCATTATGCCCAGTACATGACCTTATGGGACTTTCCTACTTGGCAG
TACATCTACGTATTAGTCATCGCTATTACCATGGTCGAGGTGAGCCCCACGTTCTGCTTCACTCTCCCCA
TCTCCCCCCCCTCCCCACCCCCAATTTTGTATTTATTTATTTTTTAATTATTTTGTGCAGCGATGGGGGC
GGGGGGGGGGGGGGCGCGCGCCAGGSGGGGGGGGGSGGGGSGRGGGGSGGGGSGGGGSGRGGCGGAGAGG
KGCGGCGGCAGCCAATCAGAGCGGCGCGCTCCGAAAGTTTCCTTTTATGGCGAGGCGGCGGCGGCGGCGG
CCCTATAAAAAGCGAAGCGCGCGGCGGGCGGGAGTCGCTGCGCGCTGCCTTCGCCCCGTGCCCCGCTCCG
CCGCCGCCTCGCGCCGCCCGCCCCGGCTCTGACTGACCGCGTTACTCCCACAGGTGAGCGGGCGGGACGG
CCCTTCTCCTCCGGGCTGTAATTAGCGCTTGGTTTAATGACGGCTTGTTTCTTTTCTGTGGCTGCGTGAA
AGCCTTGAGGGGCTCCGGGAGGGCCCTTTGTGCGGGGGGAGCGGCTCGGGGGGTGCGTGCGTGTGTGTGT
GCGTGGGGAGCGCCGCGTGCGGCTCCGCGCTGCCCGGCGGCTGTGAGCGCTGCGGGCGCGGCGCGGGGCT
TTGTGCGCTCCGCAGTGTGCGCGAGGGGAGCGCGGCCGGGGGCGGTGCCCCGCGGTGCGGGGGGGGCTGC
GAGGGGAACAAAGGCTGCGTGCGGGGTGTGTGCGTGGGGGGGTGAGCAGGGGGTGTGGGCGCGTCGGTCG
GGCTGCAACCCCCCCTGCACCCCCCTCCCCGAGTTGCTGAGCACGGCCCGGCTTCGGGTGCGGGGCTCCG
TACGGGGCGTGGCGCGGGGCTCGCCGTGCCGGGCGGGGGGTGGCGGCAGGTGGGGGTGCCGGGCGGGGCG
GGGCCGCCTCGGGCCGGGGRGGGCTCGGGGGAGGGGCGCGGCGGCCCCCGGAGCGCCGGCGGCTGTCGAG
GCGCGGCGAGCCGCAGCCATTGCCTTTTATGGTAATCGTGCGAGAGGGCGCAGGGACTTCCTTTGTCCCA
AATCTGTGCGGAGCCGAAATCTGGGAGGCGCCGCCGCACCCCCTCTAGCGGGCGCGGGGCGAAGCGGTGC
GGCGCCGGCAGGAAGGAAATGGGCGGGGAGGGCCTTCGTGCGTCGCCGCGCCGCCGTCCCCTTCTCCCTC
TCCAGCCTCGGGGCTGTCCGCGGGGGGACGGCTGCCTTCGGGGGGGACGGGGCAGGGCGGGGTTCGGCTT
CTGGCGTGTGACCGGCGGCTCTAGAGCCTCTGCTAACCATGTTCATGCCTTCTTCTTTTTCCTACAGCTC
CTGGGCAACGTGCTGGTTATTGTGCTGTCTCATCATTTTGGCAAAGAATTCGCCACCATGTTCGTCTTCC
TCGTCCTCCTCCCCCTCGTCTCCTCCCAGTGCGTCAACCTCACCACCCGCACCCAGCTCCCCCCCGCCTA
CACCAACTCCTTCACCCGCGGCGTCTACTACCCCGACAAGGTCTTCCGCTCCTCCGTCCTCCACTCCACC
CAGGACCTCTTCCTCCCCTTCTTCTCCAACGTCACCTGGTTCCACGCCATCTCCGGCACCAACGGCACCA
AGCGCTTCGACAACCCCGTCCTCCCCTTCAACGACGGCGTCTACTTCGCCTCCACCGAGAAGTCCAACAT
CATCCGCGGCTGGATCTTCGGCACCACCCTCGACTCCAAGACCCAGTCCCTCCTCATCGTCAACAACGCC
ACCAACGTCGTCATCAAGGTCTGCGAGTTCCAGTTCTGCAACGACCCCTTCCTCGGCGTCTACCACAAGA
ACAACAAGTCCTGGATGGAGTCCGAGTTCCGCGTCTACTCCTCCGCCAACAACTGCACCTTCGAGTACGT
CTCCCAGCCCTTCCTCATGGACCTCGAGGGCAAGCAGGGCAACTTCAAGAACCTCCGCGAGTTCGTCTTC
AAGAACATCGACGGCTACTTCAAGATCTACTCCAAGCACACCCCCATCAACCTCGTCCGCGACCTCCCCC
AGGGCTTCTCCGCCCTCGAGCCCCTCGTCGACCTCCCCATCGGCATCAACATCACCCGCTTCCAGACCCT
CCTCGCCCTCCACCGCTCCTACCTCACCCCCGGCGACTCCTCCTCCGGCTGGACCGCCGGCGCCGCCGCC
TACTACGTCGGCTACCTCCAGCCCCGCACCTTCCTCCTCAAGTACAACGAGAACGGCACCATCACCGACG
CCGTCGACTGCGCCCTCGACCCCCTCTCCGAGACCAAGTGCACCCTCAAGTCCTTCACCGTCGAGAAGGG
CATCTACCAGACCTCCAACTTCCGCGTCCAGCCCACCGAGTCCATCGTCCGCTTCCCCAACATCACCAAC
CTCTGTCCCTTCGGCGAGGTCTTCAACGCCACCCGCTTCGCCTCCGTCTACGCCTGGAACCGCAAGCGCA
TCTCCAACTGCGTCGCCGACTACTCCGTCCTCTACAACTCCGCCTCCTTCTCCACCTTCAAGTGCTACGG
CGTCTCCCCCACCAAGCTCAACGACCTCTGCTTCACCAACGTCTACGCCGACTCCTTCGTCATCCGCGGC
GACGAGGTCCGCCAGATCGCCCCCGGCCAGACCGGCAAGATCGCCGACTACAACTACAAGCTCCCCGACG
ACTTCACCGGCTGCGTCATCGCCTGGAACTCCAACAACCTCGACTCCAAGGTCGGCGGCAACTACAACTA
CCTCTACCGCCTCTTCCGCAAGTCCAACCTCAAGCCCTTCGAGCGCGACATCTCCACCGAGATCTACCAG
GCCGGCTCCACCCCCTGCAACGGCGTCGAGGGCTTCAACTGCTACTTCCCCCTCCAGTCCTACGGCTTCC
AGCCCACCTACGGCGTCGGCTACCAGCCCTACCGCGTCGTCGTCCTCTCCTTCGAGCTCCTCCACGCCCC
CGCCACCGTCTGCGGCCCCAAGAAGTCCACCAACCTCGTCAAGAACAAGTGCGTCAACTTCAACTTCAAC
GGCCTCACCGGCACCGGCGTCCTCACCGAGTCCAACAAGAAGTTCCTCCCCTTCCAGCAGTTCGGCCGCG
ACATCGACGACACCACCGACGCCGTCCGCGACCCCCAGACCCTCGAGATCCTCGACATCACCCCCTGCTC
CTTCGGCGGCGTCTCCGTCATCACCCCCGGCACCAACACCTCCAACCAGGTCGCCGTCCTCTACCAGGGT
GTCAACTGCACCGAGGTCCCCGTCGCCATCCACGCCGACCAGCTCACCCCCACCTGGCGCGTCTACTCCA
CCGGCTCCAACGTCTTCCAGACCCGCGCCGGCTGCCTCATCGGCGCCGAGCACGTCAACAACTCCTACGA
GTGCGACATCCCCATCGGCGCCGGCATCTGCGCCTCCTACCAGACCCAGACCAACTCCCACCGCCGCGCC
CGCTCCGTCGCCTCCCAGTCCATCATCGCCTACACCATGTCCCTCGGCGCCGAGAACTCCGTCGCCTACT
CCAACAACTCCATCGCCATCCCCATCAACTTCACCATCTCCGTCACCACCGAGATCCTCCCCGTCTCCAT
GACCAAGACCTCCGTCGACTGCACCATGTACATCTGCGGCGACTCCACCGAGTGCTCCAACCTCCTCCTC
CAGTACGGCTCCTTCTGCACCCAGCTCAACCGCGCCCTCACCGGCATCGCCGTCGAGCAGGACAAGAACA
CCCAGGAGGTCTTCGCCCAGGTCAAGCAGATCTACAAGACCCCCCCCATCAAGGACTTCGGCGGCTTCAA
CTTCTCCCAGATCCTCCCCGACCCCTCCAAGCCCTCCAAGCGCTCCTTCATCGAGGACCTCCTCTTCAAC
AAGGTCACCCTCGCCGACGCCGGCTTCATCAAGCAGTACGGCGACTGCCTCGGCGACATCGCCGCCCGCG
ACCTCATCTGCGCCCAGAAGTTCAACGGCCTCACCGTCCTCCCCCCCCTCCTCACCGACGAGATGATCGC
CCAGTACACCTCCGCCCTCCTCGCCGGCACCATCACCTCCGGCTGGACCTTCGGCGCCGGCGCCGCCCTC
CAGATCCCCTTCGCCATGCAGATGGCCTACCGCTTCAACGGCATCGGCGTCACCCAGAACGTCCTCTACG
AGAACCAGAAGCTCATCGCCAACCAGTTCAACTCCGCCATCGGCAAGATCCAGGACTCCCTCTCCTCCAC
CGCCTCCGCCCTCGGCAAGCTCCAGGACGTCGTCAACCAGAACGCCCAGGCCCTCAACACCCTCGTCAAG
CAGCTCTCCTCCAACTTCGGCGCCATCTCCTCCGTCCTCAACGACATCCTCGCCCGCCTCGACAAGGTCG
AGGCCGAGGTCCAGATCGACCGCCTCATCACCGGCCGCCTCCAGTCCCTCCAGACCTACGTCACCCAGCA
GCTCATCCGCGCCGCCGAGATCCGCGCCTCCGCCAACCTCGCCGCCACCAAGATGTCCGAGTGCGTCCTC
GGCCAGTCCAAGCGCGTCGACTTCTGCGGCAAGGGCTACCACCTCATGTCCTTCCCCCAGTCCGCCCCCC
ACGGCGTCGTCTTCCTCCACGTCACCTACGTCCCCGCCCAGGAGAAGAACTTCACCACCGCCCCCGCCAT
CTGCCACGACGGCAAGGCCCACTTCCCCCGCGAGGGCGTCTTCGTCTCCAACGGCACCCACTGGTTCGTC
ACCCAGCGCAACTTCTACGAGCCCCAGATCATCACCACCCACAACACCTTCGTCTCCGGCAACTGCGACG
TCGTCATCGGCATCGTCAACAACACCGTCTACGACCCCCTCCAGCCCGAGCTCGACTCCTTCAAGGAGGA
GCTCGACAAGTACTTCAAGAACCACACCTCCCCCGACGTCGACCTCGGCGACATCTCCGGCATCAACGCC
TCCGTCGTCAACATCCAGAAGGAGATCGACCGCCTCAACGAGGTCGCCAAGAACCTCAACGAGTCCCTCA
TCGACCTCCAGGAGCTCGGCAAGTACGAGCAGTACATCAAGTGGCCCTGGTACATCTGGCTCGGCTTCAT
CGCCGGCCTCATCGCCATCGTCATGGTCACCATCATGCTCTGCTGCATGACCTCCTGCTGCTCCTGCCTC
AAGGGCTGCTGCTCCTGCGGCTCCTGCTGCAAGTTCGACGAGGACGACTCCGAGCCCGTCCTCAAGGGCG
TCAAGCTCCACTACACCTAAGCTAGCAGATCTTTTTCCCTCTGCCAAAAATTATGGGGACATCATGAAGC
CCCTTGAGCATCTGACTTCTGGCTAATAAAGGAAATTTATTTTCATTGCAATAGTGTGTTGGAATTTTTT
GTGTCTCTCACTCGGAAGGACATATGGGAGGGCAAATCATTTAAAACATCAGAATGAGTATTTGGTTTAG
AGTTTGGCAACATATGCCCATATGCTGGCTGCCATGAACAAAGGTTGGCTATAAAGAGGTCATCAGTATA
TGAAACAGCCCCCTGCTGTCCATTCCTTATTCCATAGAAAAGCCTTGACTTGAGGTTAGATTTTTTTTAT
ATTTTGTTTTGTGTTATTTTTTTCTTTAACATCCCTAAAATTTTCCTTACATGTTTTACTAGCCAGATTT
TTCCTCCTCTCCTGACTACTCCCAGTCATAGCTGTCCCTCTTCTCTTATGGAGATCCCTCGACCTGCAGC
CCAAGCTTGGCGTAATCATGGTCATAGCTGTTTCCTGTGTGAAATTGTTATCCGCTCACAATTCCACACA
ACATACGAGCCGGAAGCATAAAGTGTAAAGCCTGGGGTGCCTAATGAGTGAGCTAACTCACATTAATTGC
GTTGCGCTCACTGCCCGCTTTCCAGTCGGGAAACCTGTCGTGCCAGCGGATCCGCATCTCAATTAGTCAG
CAACCATAGTCCCGCCCCTAACTCCGCCCATCCCGCCCCTAACTCCGCCCAGTTCCGCCCATTCTCCGCC
CCATGGCTGACTAATTTTTTTTATTTATGCAGAGGCCGAGGCCGCCTCGGCCTCTGAGCTATTCCAGAAG
TAGTGAGGAGGCTTTTTTGGAGGCCTAGGCTTTTGCAAAAAGCTAACTTGTTTATTGCAGCTTATAATGG
TTACAAATAAAGCAATAGCATCACAAATTTCACAAATAAAGCATTTTTTTCACTGCATTCTAGTTGTGGT
TTGTCCAAACTCATCAATGTATCTTATCATGTCTGGATCCGCTGCATTAATGAATCGGCCAACGCGCGGG
GAGAGGCGGTTTGCGTATTGGGCGCTCTTCCGCTTCCTCGCTCACTGACTCGCTGCGCTCGGTCGTTCGG
CTGCGGCGAGCGGTATCAGCTCACTCAAAGGCGGTAATACGGTTATCCACAGAATCAGGGGATAACGCAG
GAAAGAACATGTGAGCAAAAGGCCAGCAAAAGGCCAGGAACCGTAAAAAGGCCGCGTTGCTGGCGTTTTT
CCATAGGCTCCGCCCCCCTGACGAGCATCACAAAAATCGACGCTCAAGTCAGAGGTGGCGAAACCCGACA
GGACTATAAAGATACCAGGCGTTTCCCCCTGGAAGCTCCCTCGTGCGCTCTCCTGTTCCGACCCTGCCGC
TTACCGGATACCTGTCCGCCTTTCTCCCTTCGGGAAGCGTGGCGCTTTCTCATAGCTCACGCTGTAGGTA
TCTCAGTTCGGTGTAGGTCGTTCGCTCCAAGCTGGGCTGTGTGCACGAACCCCCCGTTCAGCCCGACCGC
TGCGCCTTATCCGGTAACTATCGTCTTGAGTCCAACCCGGTAAGACACGACTTATCGCCACTGGCAGCAG
CCACTGGTAACAGGATTAGCAGAGCGAGGTATGTAGGCGGTGCTACAGAGTTCTTGAAGTGGTGGCCTAA
CTACGGCTACACTAGAAGAACAGTATTTGGTATCTGCGCTCTGCTGAAGCCAGTTACCTTCGGAAAAAGA
GTTGGTAGCTCTTGATCCGGCAAACAAACCACCGCTGGTAGCGGTGGTTTTTTTGTTTGCAAGCAGCAGA
TTACGCGCAGAAAAAAAGGATCTCAAGAAGATCCTTTGATCTTTTCTACGGGGTCTGACGCTCAGTGGAA
CGAAAACTCACGTTAAGGGATTTTGGTCATGAGATTATCAAAAAGGATCTTCACCTAGATCCTTTTAAAT
TAAAAATGAAGTTTTAAATCAATCTAAAGTATATATGAGTAAACTTGGTCTGACAGTTACCAATGCTTAA
TCAGTGAGGCACCTATCTCAGCGATCTGTCTATTTCGTTCATCCATAGTTGCCTGACTCCCCGTCGTGTA
GATAACTACGATACGGGAGGGCTTACCATCTGGCCCCAGTGCTGCAATGATACCGCGAGACCCACGCTCA
CCGGCTCCAGATTTATCAGCAATAAACCAGCCAGCCGGAAGGGCCGAGCGCAGAAGTGGTCCTGCAACTT
TATCCGCCTCCATCCAGTCTATTAATTGTTGCCGGGAAGCTAGAGTAAGTAGTTCGCCAGTTAATAGTTT
GCGCAACGTTGTTGCCATTGCTACAGGCATCGTGGTGTCACGCTCGTCGTTTGGTATGGCTTCATTCAGC
TCCGGTTCCCAACGATCAAGGCGAGTTACATGATCCCCCATGTTGTGCAAAAAAGCGGTTAGCTCCTTCG
GTCCTCCGATCGTTGTCAGAAGTAAGTTGGCCGCAGTGTTATCACTCATGGTTATGGCAGCACTGCATAA
TTCTCTTACTGTCATGCCATCCGTAAGATGCTTTTCTGTGACTGGTGAGTACTCAACCAAGTCATTCTGA
GAATAGTGTATGCGGCGACCGAGTTGCTCTTGCCCGGCGTCAATACGGGATAATACCGCGCCACATAGCA
GAACTTTAAAAGTGCTCATCATTGGAAAACGTTCTTCGGGGCGAAAACTCTCAAGGATCTTACCGCTGTT
GAGATCCAGTTCGATGTAACCCACTCGTGCACCCAACTGATCTTCAGCATCTTTTACTTTCACCAGCGTT
TCTGGGTGAGCAAAAACAGGAAGGCAAAATGCCGCAAAAAAGGGAATAAGGGCGACACGGAAATGTTGAA
TACTCATACTCTTCCTTTTTCAATATTATTGAAGCATTTATCAGGGTTATTGTCTCATGAGCGGATACAT
ATTTGAATGTATTTAGAAAAATAAACAAATAGGGGTTCCGCGCACATTTCCCCGAAAAGTGCCACCTGG
Features (pLannotate 1.2.2; 17 found; start..end, strand, type, name):
      4..383     +  enhancer       CMV enhancer: human cytomegalovirus immediate early enhancer
    385..660     +  promoter       chicken β-actin promoter: No description available
    661..1677    +  intron         chimeric intron: chimera between introns from chicken β-actin and rabbit β-globin
   1675..1731    +  CDS            HBB (fragment): HBB_LEPEU - Experimental evidence at protein level: Swiss-Prot protein existence level 1. Involved in oxygen transport from the lung to the various peripheral tissues. From Lepus europaeus (European hare).
   1738..5547    +  CDS            S: SPIKE_SARS2 - Experimental evidence at protein level: Swiss-Prot protein existence level 1. [Spike glycoprotein]: May down-regulate host tetherin (BST2) by lysosomal degradation, thereby counteracting its antiviral activity. From Severe acute respiratory syndrome coronavirus 2 (2019-nCoV) (SARS-CoV-2).
   5625..5680    +  polyA_signal   β-globin poly(A) signal: rabbit β-globin polyadenylation signal (Gil and Proudfoot, 1987)
   6065..6081    -  protein_bind   lac operator: The lac repressor binds to the lac operator to inhibit transcription in E. coli. This inhibition can be relieved by adding lactose or isopropyl-β-D-thiogalactopyranoside (IPTG). lac repressor encoded by lacI
   6089..6119    -  promoter       lac promoter: promoter for the E. coli lac operon
   6134..6155    -  protein_bind   CAP binding site: CAP binding activates transcription in the presence of cAMP. E. coli catabolite activator protein
   6168..6207    -  CDS            lacI (fragment): lac repressor; lacI; The lac repressor binds to the lac operator to inhibit transcription in E. coli. This inhibition can be relieved by adding lactose or isopropyl-β-D-thiogalactopyranoside (IPTG).
   6214..6236    +  promoter       SV40 promoter (fragment): SV40 enhancer and early promoter
   6260..6395    +  rep_origin     SV40 ori: SV40 origin of replication
   6415..6549    +  polyA_signal   SV40 poly(A) signal: SV40 polyadenylation signal
   6551..6605    -  CDS            lacI (fragment): lac repressor; lacI; The lac repressor binds to the lac operator to inhibit transcription in E. coli. This inhibition can be relieved by adding lactose or isopropyl-β-D-thiogalactopyranoside (IPTG).
   6788..7376    -  rep_origin     ori: high-copy-number ColE1/pMB1/pBR322/pUC origin of replication
   7547..8407    -  CDS            AmpR: β-lactamase; bla; confers resistance to ampicillin, carbenicillin, and related antibiotics
   8408..8512    -  promoter       AmpR promoter: bla
