[The description below was written by a language model from this plasmid's Addgene catalogue record and pLannotate feature annotations shown in this document.]
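Description:
pCAGGS SARS-CoV-2 Alpha Spike is a mammalian expression plasmid built on the pCAGGS backbone that drives production of the codon-optimized, full-length spike glycoprotein of the SARS-CoV-2 Alpha (B.1.1.7) variant. It is propagated in E. coli through a high-copy ColE1/pUC-type origin and selected with ampicillin via the β-lactamase gene and its native promoter. The catalogue lists a total size of about 8.5 kb, closely matching the sequenced record, which is about ten bases longer.

Expression comes from the composite CAG arrangement: the human cytomegalovirus immediate-early enhancer fused to the chicken β-actin promoter, followed by a chimeric chicken β-actin/rabbit β-globin intron that promotes splicing and strong, broadly active transcription in mammalian cells. The short "HBB" fragment annotated just upstream of the insert appears to be residual rabbit β-globin exon sequence from the backbone rather than a separate coding element. The roughly 3.8 kb spike open reading frame sits between retained EcoRI and NheI sites and is terminated by the rabbit β-globin polyadenylation signal. It carries the Alpha-defining changes Δ69-70, Δ145, N501Y, A570D, D614G, P681H, T716I, S982A and D1118H. No epitope tag or reporter is recorded.

The backbone also contains an SV40 origin of replication, which allows episomal amplification in cells expressing SV40 large T antigen, along with an SV40 poly(A) signal and vestigial lac promoter/operator and lacI fragments with no evident role here. The record gives only spike expression as the purpose. The associated publication concerns host entry pathways used by SARS-CoV-2 variants, consistent with transient transfection for studying spike-mediated entry.
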