Addgene plasmid #185691: pCAGGS SARS-CoV-2 Alpha Spike
Purpose: Expresses codon-optimized full length SARS-CoV-2 Alpha Spike
Depositing lab: Marceline Côté. Publication: Identification and differential usage of a host metalloproteinase entry pathway by SARS-CoV-2 Delta and Omicron. Benlarbi M, Laroche G, Fink C, Fu K, Mulloy RP, Phan A, Ariana A, Stewart CM, Prevost J, Beaudoin-Bussieres G, Daniel R, Bo Y, El Ferri O, Yockell-Lelievre J, Stanford WL, Giguere PM, Mubareka S, Finzi A, Dekaban GA, Dikeakos JD, Cote M. iScience. 2022 Nov 18;25(11):105316. doi: 10.1016/j.isci.2022.105316. Epub 2022 Oct 10. PubMed 36254158.
Backbone
  Vector backbone: pCAGGS
  Backbone size w/o insert (bp): 4617
  Total vector size (bp): 8529
  Vector type: Mammalian Expression
Growth in bacteria
  Bacterial resistance: Ampicillin, 100 μg/mL
  Growth temperature: 37°C
  Growth strain: DH5alpha
  Copy number: High Copy
Gene/Insert
  Gene/Insert name: SARS-CoV-2 Alpha Spike (alt name: SARS-CoV-2 B.1.1.7 Spike)
  Insert size (bp): 3810
  Mutation: Contains the following mutations: Δ69-70, Δ145, N501Y, A570D, D614G, P681H, T716I, S982A, D1118H
  Entrez Gene: S (a.k.a. GU280_gp02, spike glycoprotein)
  Promoter: chicken β-actin promoter, CMV enhancer
  Cloning method: Restriction Enzyme; 5′ cloning site EcoRI (not destroyed); 3′ cloning site NheI (not destroyed)
  Sequencing primers: 5′ CTCTAGAGCCTCTGCTAACCATGTTC
Terms and licenses: Academic/Nonprofit Terms; Industry Terms
Depositor comments: Please visit https://www.biorxiv.org/content/10.1101/2022.02.19.481107v1 for bioRxiv preprint.
How to cite: pCAGGS SARS-CoV-2 Alpha Spike was a gift from Marceline Côté (Addgene plasmid # 185691 ; http://n2t.net/addgene:185691 ; RRID:Addgene_185691)
