>Addgene plasmid #185691 | pCAGGS SARS-CoV-2 Alpha Spike | depositor partial sequence | sequence record 360331 | Spike gene
AGCTCCTGGGCAACGTGCTGGTTATTGTGCTGTCTCATCATTTTGGCAAAGAATTCGCCACCATGTTCGT
CTTCCTCGTCCTCCTCCCCCTCGTCTCCTCCCAGTGCGTCAACCTCACCACCCGCACCCAGCTCCCCCCC
GCCTACACCAACTCCTTCACCCGCGGCGTCTACTACCCCGACAAGGTCTTCCGCTCCTCCGTCCTCCACT
CCACCCAGGACCTCTTCCTCCCCTTCTTCTCCAACGTCACCTGGTTCCACGCCATCTCCGGCACCAACGG
CACCAAGCGCTTCGACAACCCCGTCCTCCCCTTCAACGACGGCGTCTACTTCGCCTCCACCGAGAAGTCC
AACATCATCCGCGGCTGGATCTTCGGCACCACCCTCGACTCCAAGACCCAGTCCCTCCTCATCGTCAACA
ACGCCACCAACGTCGTCATCAAGGTCTGCGAGTTCCAGTTCTGCAACGACCCCTTCCTCGGCGTCTACCA
CAAGAACAACAAGTCCTGGATGGAGTCCGAGTTCCGCGTCTACTCCTCCGCCAACAACTGCACCTTCGAG
TACGTCTCCCAGCCCTTCCTCATGGACCTCGAGGGCAAGCAGGGCAACTTCAAGAACCTCCGCGAGTTCG
TCTTCAAGAACATCGACGGCTACTTCAAGATCTACTCCAAGCACACCCCCATCAACCTCGTCCGCGACCT
CCCCCAGGGCTTCTCCGCCCTCGAGCCCCTCGTCGACCTCCCCATCGGCATCAACATCACCCGCTTCCAG
ACCCTCCTCGCCCTCCACCGCTCCTACCTCACCCCCGGCGACTCCTCCTCCGGCTGGACCGCCGGCGCCG
CCGCCTACTACGTCGGCTACCTCCAGCCCCGCACCTTCCTCCTCAAGTACAACGAGAACGGCACCATCAC
CGACGCCGTCGACTGCGCCCTCGACCCCCTCTCCGAGACCAAGTGCACCCTCAAGTCCTTCACCGTCGAG
AAGGGCATCTACCAGACCTCCAACTTCCGCGTCCAGCCCACCGAGTCCATCGTCCGCTTCCCCAACATCA
CCAACCTCTGTCCCTTCGGCGAGGTCTTCAACGCCACCCGCTTCGCCTCCGTCTACGCCTGGAACCGCAA
GCGCATCTCCAACTGCGTCGCCGACTACTCCGTCCTCTACAACTCCGCCTCCTTCTCCACCTTCAAGTGC
TACGGCGTCTCCCCCACCAAGCTCAACGACCTCTGCTTCACCAACGTCTACGCCGACTCCTTCGTCATCC
GCGGCGACGAGGTCCGCCAGATCGCCCCCGGCCAGACCGGCAAGATCGCCGACTACAACTACAAGCTCCC
CGACGACTTCACCGGCTGCGTCATCGCCTGGAACTCCAACAACCTCGACTCCAAGGTCGGCGGCAACTAC
AACTACCTCTACCGCCTCTTCCGCAAGTCCAACCTCAAGCCCTTCGAGCGCGACATCTCCACCGAGATCT
ACCAGGCCGGCTCCACCCCCTGCAACGGCGTCGAGGGCTTCAACTGCTACTTCCCCCTCCAGTCCTACGG
CTTCCAGCCCACCTACGGCGTCGGCTACCAGCCCTACCGCGTCGTCGTCCTCTCCTTCGAGCTCCTCCAC
GCCCCCGCCACCGTCTGCGGCCCCAAGAAGTCCACCAACCTCGTCAAGAACAAGTGCGTCAACTTCAACT
TCAACGGCCTCACCGGCACCGGCGTCCTCACCGAGTCCAACAAGAAGTTCCTCCCCTTCCAGCAGTTCGG
CCGCGACATCGACGACACCACCGACGCCGTCCGCGACCCCCAGACCCTCGAGATCCTCGACATCACCCCC
TGCTCCTTCGGCGGCGTCTCCGTCATCACCCCCGGCACCAACACCTCCAACCAGGTCGCCGTCCTCTACC
AGGGTGTCAACTGCACCGAGGTCCCCGTCGCCATCCACGCCGACCAGCTCACCCCCACCTGGCGCGTCTA
CTCCACCGGCTCCAACGTCTTCCAGACCCGCGCCGGCTGCCTCATCGGCGCCGAGCACGTCAACAACTCC
TACGAGTGCGACATCCCCATCGGCGCCGGCATCTGCGCCTCCTACCAGACCCAGACCAACTCCCACCGCC
GCGCCCGCTCCGTCGCCTCCCAGTCCATCATCGCCTACACCATGTCCCTCGGCGCCGAGAACTCCGTCGC
CTACTCCAACAACTCCATCGCCATCCCCATCAACTTCACCATCTCCGTCACCACCGAGATCCTCCCCGTC
TCCATGACCAAGACCTCCGTCGACTGCACCATGTACATCTGCGGCGACTCCACCGAGTGCTCCAACCTCC
TCCTCCAGTACGGCTCCTTCTGCACCCAGCTCAACCGCGCCCTCACCGGCATCGCCGTCGAGCAGGACAA
GAACACCCAGGAGGTCTTCGCCCAGGTCAAGCAGATCTACAAGACCCCCCCCATCAAGGACTTCGGCGGC
TTCAACTTCTCCCAGATCCTCCCCGACCCCTCCAAGCCCTCCAAGCGCTCCTTCATCGAGGACCTCCTCT
TCAACAAAGTCACCCTCGCCGACGCCGGCTTCATCAAGCAGTACGGCGACTGCCTCGGCGACATCGCCGC
CCGCGACCTCATCTGCGCCCAGAAGTTCAACGGCCTCACCGTCCTCCCCCCCCTCCTCACCGACGAGATG
ATCGCCCAGTACACCTCCGCCCTCCTCGCCGGCACCATCACCTCCGGCTGGACCTTCGGCGCCGGCGCCG
CCCTCCAGATCCCCTTCGCCATGCAGATGGCCTACCGCTTCAACGGCATCGGCGTCACCCAGAACGTCCT
CTACGAGAACCAGAAGCTCATCGCCAACCAGTTCAACTCCGCCATCGGCAAGATCCAGGACTCCCTCTCC
TCCACCGCCTCCGCCCTCGGCAAGCTCCAGGACGTCGTCAACCAGAACGCCCAGGCCCTCAACACCCTCG
TCAAGCAGCTCTCCTCCAACTTCGGCGCCATCTCCTCCGTCCTCAACGACATCCTCGCCCGCCTCGACAA
GGTCGAGGCCGAGGTCCAGATCGACCGCCTCATCACCGGCCGCCTCCAGTCCCTCCAGACCTACGTCACC
CAGCAGCTCATCCGCGCCGCCGAGATCCGCGCCTCCGCCAACCTCGCCGCCACCAAGATGTCCGAGTGCG
TCCTCGGCCAGTCCAAGCGCGTCGACTTCTGCGGCAAGGGCTACCACCTCATGTCCTTCCCCCAGTCCGC
CCCCCACGGCGTCGTCTTCCTCCACGTCACCTACGTCCCCGCCCAGGAGAAGAACTTCACCACCGCCCCC
GCCATCTGCCACGACGGCAAGGCCCACTTCCCCCGCGAGGGCGTCTTCGTCTCCAACGGCACCCACTGGT
TCGTCACCCAGCGCAACTTCTACGAGCCCCAGATCATCACCACCCACAACACCTTCGTCTCCGGCAACTG
CGACGTCGTCATCGGCATCGTCAACAACACCGTCTACGACCCCCTCCAGCCCGAGCTCGACTCCTTCAAG
GAGGAGCTCGACAAGTACTTCAAGAACCACACCTCCCCCGACGTCGACCTCGGCGACATCTCCGGCATCA
ACGCCTCCGTCGTCAACATCCAGAAGGAGATCGACCGCCTCAACGAGGTCGCCAAGAACCTCAACGAGTC
CCTCATCGACCTCCAGGAGCTCGGCAAGTACGAGCAGTACATCAAGTGGCCCTGGTACATCTGGCTCGGC
TTCATCGCCGGCCTCATCGCCATCGTCATGGTCACCATCATGCTCTGCTGCATGACCTCCTGCTGCTCCT
GCCTCAAGGGCTGCTGCTCCTGCGGCTCCTGCTGCAAGTTCGACGAGGACGACTCCGAGCCCGTCCTCAA
GGGCGTCAAGCTCCACTACACCTAAGCTAGCAGATCTTTTTCCCTCTGCCAAAAATTATGGGGACATCAT
GAAGCCCCTTGAGCATCTGACTTCTGGCTAATAAAGGAAATTTATTTTCATTGCAATAGTGTGTTGGAAT
TTTTTGTGTCTCTCACTCGGAAGGACATATGGGAGGGCAAATCATTTAAAACATCAGAATGAGTATTTGG
TTTAGAGTTTGGCAACATATGCCCATATGCTGGCTGCCATGAACAAAGGTTGGCTATAAAGAGGTCATCA
GTATATGAAACAGCCCCCTGCTGTCCATTCCTTATTCCATAGAAAAGCCTTGACTTGAGGTTAGATTTTT
TTTATATTTTGTTTTGTGTTATTTTTTTCTTTAACATCCCTAAAATTTTCCTTACATGTTTTACTAGCCA
GATTTTTCCTCCTCTCCTGACTACTCCCAGTCATAGCTGTCCCTCTTCTCTTATGGAGATCCCTCGACCT
GCAGCCCAAGCTTGGCGTAATCATGGTCATAGCTGTTTCCTGTGTGAAATTGTTATCCGCTCACAATTCC
ACACAACATACGAGCCGGAAGCATAAAGTGTAAAGCCTGGGGTGCCTAATGAGTGAGCTAACTCACATTA
ATTGC
